Addgene plasmid #15289: pSH1/M-FRBl2-E
Depositing lab: David Spencer. Depositing organization: Baylor College of Medicine. Publication: A novel conditional Akt 'survival switch' reversibly protects cells from apoptosis. Li B, Desai SA, MacCorkle-Chosnek RA, Fan L, Spencer DM. Gene Ther. 2002 Feb . 9(4):233-44. 10.1038/sj.gt.3301641 PubMed 11896462.
Backbone
  Vector backbone: pSH1
  Backbone manufacturer: GR Crabtree lab
  Backbone size w/o insert (bp): 3500
  Vector type: Mammalian Expression
Growth in bacteria
  Bacterial resistance: Ampicillin, 100 μg/mL
  Growth temperature: 37°C
  Growth strain: DH5alpha
  Copy number: High Copy
Gene/Insert
  Gene/Insert name: FRAP-rapamycin binding domain (alt names: mTOR; RAFT; FRAP)
  Species: H. sapiens (human)
  Insert size (bp): 630
  Mutation: res. 2025-2113, T2098L
  Entrez Gene: MTOR (a.k.a. FRAP, FRAP1, FRAP2, RAFT1, RAPT1, SKS)
  Tag / fusion protein: HA epitope (C terminal on insert); Myristoylation-targeting domain c-Src (14aa) (N terminal on insert)
  Cloning method: Restriction Enzyme; 5′ cloning site NotI, SacII (not destroyed); 3′ cloning site EcoRI, BamHI (not destroyed)
  Sequencing primers: 5′ gaggtgttacttctgctctaaaagc; 3′ cactgcattctagttgtggtttg
Terms and licenses: Academic/Nonprofit Terms; Industry Terms: Not Available to Industry
How to cite: pSH1/M-FRBl2-E was a gift from David Spencer (Addgene plasmid # 15289 ; http://n2t.net/addgene:15289 ; RRID:Addgene_15289)
