[The description below was written by a language model from this plasmid's Addgene catalogue record and pLannotate feature annotations shown in this document.]
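Description:
pSH1/M-FRBl2-E is a mammalian expression plasmid built on the pSH1 backbone. It encodes a membrane-anchored docking protein for chemically induced dimerization. In bacteria it is maintained through a high-copy ColE1/pUC-type origin and selected with ampicillin via the β-lactamase gene. Short fragments of lacI, rop, bom and a tet promoter appear to be remnants of earlier cloning vectors rather than functional parts.

The expression cassette uses the SV40 enhancer/early promoter followed by a truncated HTLV-1 5' LTR segment and a modified SV40 intron, a composite arrangement that gives strong constitutive transcription in mammalian cells. The open reading frame begins with the 14-residue c-Src N-myristoylation signal, which directs the protein to the inner face of the plasma membrane. Two tandem copies of the FKBP-rapamycin binding (FRB) domain of human mTOR/FRAP follow, covering residues 2025–2113. Each copy carries the T2098L substitution, which allows binding of synthetic rapamycin analogues such as AP21967. The catalogue lists a C-terminal HA epitope for detection, although the feature table does not annotate it separately. An SV40 polyadenylation signal lies downstream of the coding region and is annotated on the opposite strand.

According to the associated publication, the plasmid belongs to a conditional Akt "survival switch" that reversibly protects cells from apoptosis. In this type of system, a heterodimerizing ligand recruits an FKBP-fused signalling protein to the myristoylated FRB anchor. The partner protein is thereby relocated to the membrane and activated on demand. That partner is supplied on a separate construct that is not part of this record.
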