Features (pLannotate 1.2.2; 15 found; start..end, strand, type, name):
      1..54      -  CDS            lacI (fragment): lac repressor; lacI; The lac repressor binds to the lac operator to inhibit transcription in E. coli. This inhibition can be relieved by adding lactose or isopropyl-β-D-thiogalactopyranoside (IPTG).
    237..825     -  rep_origin     ori: high-copy-number ColE1/pMB1/pBR322/pUC origin of replication
    996..1856    -  CDS            AmpR: β-lactamase; bla; confers resistance to ampicillin, carbenicillin, and related antibiotics
   1857..1961    -  promoter       AmpR promoter: bla
   2080..2104    +  promoter       tet promoter (fragment): E. coli promoter for tetracycline efflux protein gene
   2114..2443    +  promoter       SV40 promoter: SV40 enhancer and early promoter
   2460..2729    +  LTR            5' LTR (truncated): truncated 5' long terminal repeat (LTR) from human T-cell leukemia virus (HTLV) type 1
   2774..2867    +  intron         SV40 intron: modified SV40 intron with splice donor and acceptor sites
   2944..2985    +  CDS            myr: N-myristoylation signal from Src kinase (Pellman et al., 1985; Kaplan et al., 1988)
   2992..3258    +  CDS            FRB*: T2098L mutant of FKBP-rapamycin binding domain of human FRAP binds synthetic ligands such as AP21967
   3265..3531    +  CDS            FRB*: T2098L mutant of FKBP-rapamycin binding domain of human FRAP binds synthetic ligands such as AP21967
   3595..3729    -  polyA_signal   SV40 poly(A) signal: SV40 polyadenylation signal
   3752..3835    -  CDS            large T antigen (fragment): large T antigen from SV40 (simian virus 40)
   3836..3875    +  CDS            rop (fragment): Rop protein, which maintains plasmids at low copy number; rop
   3977..4067    +  misc_feature   bom (fragment): basis of mobility region from pBR322
>Addgene plasmid #15289 | pSH1/M-FRBl2-E | depositor full sequence | sequence record 8250 | Author sequence
CTGCATTAATGAATCGGCCAACGCGCGGGGAGAGGCGGTTTGCGTATTGGGCGCTCTTCCGCTTCCTCGC
TCACTGACTCGCTGCGCTCGGTCGTTCGGCTGCGGCGAGCGGTATCAGCTCACTCAAAGGCGGTAATACG
GTTATCCACAGAATCAGGGGATAACGCAGGAAAGAACATGTGAGCAAAAGGCCAGCAAAAGGCCAGGAAC
CGTAAAAAGGCCGCGTTGCTGGCGTTTTTCCATAGGCTCCGCCCCCCTGACGAGCATCACAAAAATCGAC
GCTCAAGTCAGAGGTGGCGAAACCCGACAGGACTATAAAGATACCAGGCGTTTCCCCCTGGAAGCTCCCT
CGTGCGCTCTCCTGTTCCGACCCTGCCGCTTACCGGATACCTGTCCGCCTTTCTCCCTTCGGGAAGCGTG
GCGCTTTCTCATAGCTCACGCTGTAGGTATCTCAGTTCGGTGTAGGTCGTTCGCTCCAAGCTGGGCTGTG
TGCACGAACCCCCCGTTCAGCCCGACCGCTGCGCCTTATCCGGTAACTATCGTCTTGAGTCCAACCCGGT
AAGACACGACTTATCGCCACTGGCAGCAGCCACTGGTAACAGGATTAGCAGAGCGAGGTATGTAGGCGGT
GCTACAGAGTTCTTGAAGTGGTGGCCTAACTACGGCTACACTAGAAGGACAGTATTTGGTATCTGCGCTC
TGCTGAAGCCAGTTACCTTCGGAAAAAGAGTTGGTAGCTCTTGATCCGGCAAACAAACCACCGCTGGTAG
CGGTGGTTTTTTTGTTTGCAAGCAGCAGATTACGCGCAGAAAAAAAGGATCTCAAGAAGATCCTTTGATC
TTTTCTACGGGGTCTGACGCTCAGTGGAACGAAAACTCACGTTAAGGGATTTTGGTCATGAGATTATCAA
AAAGGATCTTCACCTAGATCCTTTTAAATTAAAAATGAAGTTTTAAATCAATCTAAAGTATATATGAGTA
AACTTGGTCTGACAGTTACCAATGCTTAATCAGTGAGGCACCTATCTCAGCGATCTGTCTATTTCGTTCA
TCCATAGTTGCCTGACTCCCCGTCGTGTAGATAACTACGATACGGGAGGGCTTACCATCTGGCCCCAGTG
CTGCAATGATACCGCGAGACCCACGCTCACCGGCTCCAGATTTATCAGCAATAAACCAGCCAGCCGGAAG
GGCCGAGCGCAGAAGTGGTCCTGCAACTTTATCCGCCTCCATCCAGTCTATTAATTGTTGCCGGGAAGCT
AGAGTAAGTAGTTCGCCAGTTAATAGTTTGCGCAACGTTGTTGCCATTGCTACAGGCATCGTGGTGTCAC
GCTCGTCGTTTGGTATGGCTTCATTCAGCTCCGGTTCCCAACGATCAAGGCGAGTTACATGATCCCCCAT
GTTGTGCAAAAAAGCGGTTAGCTCCTTCGGTCCTCCGATCGTTGTCAGAAGTAAGTTGGCCGCAGTGTTA
TCACTCATGGTTATGGCAGCACTGCATAATTCTCTTACTGTCATGCCATCCGTAAGATGCTTTTCTGTGA
CTGGTGAGTACTCAACCAAGTCATTCTGAGAATAGTGTATGCGGCGACCGAGTTGCTCTTGCCCGGCGTC
AATACGGGATAATACCGCGCCACATAGCAGAACTTTAAAAGTGCTCATCATTGGAAAACGTTCTTCGGGG
CGAAAACTCTCAAGGATCTTACCGCTGTTGAGATCCAGTTCGATGTAACCCACTCGTGCACCCAACTGAT
CTTCAGCATCTTTTACTTTCACCAGCGTTTCTGGGTGAGCAAAAACAGGAAGGCAAAATGCCGCAAAAAA
GGGAATAAGGGCGACACGGAAATGTTGAATACTCATACTCTTCCTTTTTCAATATTATTGAAGCATTTAT
CAGGGTTATTGTCTCATGAGCGGATACATATTTGAATGTATTTAGAAAAATAAACAAATAGGGGTTCCGC
GCACATTTCCCCGAAAAGTGCCACCTGACGTCTAAGAAACCATTATTATCATGACATTAACCTATAAAAA
TAGGCGTATCACGAGGCCCTTTCGTCTTCAAGGTCGATCGACCTCATGTTTGACAGCTTATCATCGATAA
GCTTCTGTGGAATGTGTGTCAGTTAGGGTGTGGAAAGTCCCCAGGCTCCCCAGCAGGCAGAAGTATGCAA
AGCATGCATCTCAATTAGTCAGCAACCAGGTGTGGAAAGTCCCCAGGCTCCCCAGCAGGCAGAAGTATGC
AAAGCATGCATCTCAATTAGTCAGCAACCATAGTCCCGCCCCTAACTCCGCCCATCCCGCCCCTAACTCC
GCCCAGTTCCGCCCATTCTCCGCCCCATGGCTGACTAATTTTTTTTATTTATGCAGAGGCCGAGGCCGCC
TCGGCCTCTGAGCTATTCCAGAAGTAGTGAGGAGGCTTTTTTGGAGGCCTAGGCTTTTGCAAAAAGCTCC
TCCGATCGAGGGGCTCGCATCTCTCCTTCACGCGCCCGCCGCCCTACCTGAGGCCGCCATCCAACGCCGG
TTGAGTCGCGTTCTGCCGCCTCCCGCCTGTGGTGCCTCCTGAACTGCGTCCGCCGTCTAGGTAAGTTTAA
AGCTCAGGTCGAGACCGGGCCTTTGTCCGGCGCTCCCTTGGAGCCTACCTAGACTCAGCCGGCTCTCCAC
GCTTTGCCTGACCCTGCTTGCTCAACTCTACGTCTTTGTTTCGTTTTCTGTTCTGCGCCGTTACAGATCC
AAGCTGCCTCGATCGAGGAACTGAAAAACCAGAAAGTTAACTGGTAAGTTTAGTCTTTTTGTCTTTTATT
TCAGGTCCCGGATCCGGTGGTGCAAATCAAAGAACTGCTCCTCAGTGGATGTTGCCTTTACTTCTAGGCC
TGTACGGAGGTGTTACTTCTGCTCTAAAAGCTGCTCTAGCCCTCGATCGAGGGCTAGAGCGGCCGCGGCC
ACCATGGGGAGTAGCAAGAGCAAGCCTAAGGACCCCAGCCAGCGCCTCGAGGAGATGTGGCATGAAGGCC
TGGAAGAGGCATCTCGTTTGTACTTTGGGGAAAGGAACGTGAAAGGCATGTTTGAGGTGCTGGAGCCCTT
GCATGCTATGATGGAACGGGGCCCCCAGACTCTGAAGGAAACATCCTTTAATCAGGCCTATGGTCGAGAT
TTAATGGAGGCCCAAGAGTGGTGCAGGAAGTACATGAAATCAGGGAATGTCAAGGACCTCCTCCAAGCCT
GGGACCTCTATTATCATGTGTTCCGACGAATCTCAAAGGTCGAGGAGATGTGGCATGAAGGCCTGGAAGA
GGCATCTCGTTTGTACTTTGGGGAAAGGAACGTGAAAGGCATGTTTGAGGTGCTGGAGCCCTTGCATGCT
ATGATGGAACGGGGCCCCCAGACTCTGAAGGAAACATCCTTTAATCAGGCCTATGGTCGAGATTTAATGG
AGGCCCAAGAGTGGTGCAGGAAGTACATGAAATCAGGGAATGTCAAGGACCTCCTCCAAGCCTGGGACCT
CTATTATCATGTGTTCCGACGAATCTCAAAGGTCGACTATCCGTACGACGTACCAGACTACGCACTCGAC
TAAGAATTCCTGATTGATTGACCGGATCCAGACATGATAAGATACATTGATGAGTTTGGACAAACCACAA
CTAGAATGCAGTGAAAAAAATGCTTTATTTGTGAAATTTGTGATGCTATTGCTTTATTTGTAACCATTAT
AAGCTGCAATAAACAAGTTAACAACAACAATTGCATTCATTTTATGTTTCAGGTTCAGGGGGAGGTGTGG
GAGGTTTTTTAAAGCAAGTAAAACCTCTACAAATGTGGTATGGCTGATTATGATCCTGCCTCGCGCGTTT
CGGTGATGACGGTGAAAACCTCTGACACATGCAGCTCCCGGAGACGGTCACAGCTTGTCTGTAAGCGGAT
GCCGGGAGCAGACAAGCCCGTCAGGGCGCGTCAGCGGGTGTTGGCGGGTGTCGGGGCGCAGCCATGACCC
AGTCACGTAGCGATAGCGGAGTGTATACTGGCTTAACTATGCGGCATCAGAGCAGATTGTACTGAGAGTG
CACCATA
