>Addgene plasmid #15289 | pSH1/M-FRBl2-E | addgene partial sequence | sequence record 21721 | EBV-rev 5'-GTGGTTTGTCCAAACTCATC-3'
GAATTCTTAGTCGAGTGCGTAGTCTGGTACGTCGTACGGATAGTCGACCTTTGAGATTCGTCGGAACACA
TGATAATAGAGGTCCCAGGCTTGGAGGAGGTCCTTGACATTCCCTGATTTCATGTACTTCCTGCACCACT
CTTGGGCCTCCATTAAATCTCGACCATAGGCCTGATTAAAGGATGTTTCCTTCAGAGTCTGGGGGCCCCG
TTCCATCATAGCATGCAAGGGCTCCAGCACCTCAAACATGCCTTTCACGTTCCTTTCCCCAAAGTACAAA
CGAGATGCCTCTTCCAGGCCTTCATGCCACATCTCCTCGACCTTTGAGATTCGTCGGAACACATGATAAT
AGAGGTCCCAGGCTTGGAGGAGGTCCTTGACATTCCCTGATTTCATGTACTTCCTGCACCACTCTTGGGC
CTCCATTAAATCTCGACCATAGGCCTGATTAAAGGATGTTTCCTTCAGAGTCTGGGGGCCCCGTTCCATC
ATAGCATGCAAGGGCTCCAGCACCTCAAACATGCCTTTCACGTTCCTTTCCCCAAAGTACAAACGAGATG
CCTCTTCCAGGCCTTCATGCCACATCTCCTCGAGGCGCTGGCTGGGGTCCTTAGGCTTGCTCTTGCTACT
CCCCATGGTGGCCGCGGCCGCTCTAGCCCTCGATCGAGGGCTAGAGCAGCTTTTAGAGCAGAAGTAACAC
TTCCGTACA
